>Addgene plasmid #212403 | pTwist-SARS-CoV-2 Spike-deltaC18 T29I (ATA) | addgene full sequence | sequence record 461548 | Addgene NGS Result
GATCGTTCTCGGTACACCAGGCGCGCCCCGATTTCGATATTCCTCGGATCTCGGATAGATCGGGATTGAG
GATGTAGGTTGAACTTCTCTCGGGTGATCCCGATCTCGGATATTCGGGATTGGAGTAATACCTGGCGATA
GGCGCTGCCAAGCAATAGCCAAGGCGCAAGGCCGGCCAAGAGACTTGCGATAGTTCGTTCGAGAGGTAGC
CTGCAAGATGGATCGGACGAAAGGTTTGAAGATTTTCCGACGAGGGCCTTGGAGAGTTCGGAAATTTAAA
TGCAACTATGGATGAACGAAATAGACAGATCGCTGAGATAGGTGCCTCACTGATTAAGCATTGGTAACTG
TCAGACCAAGTTTACTCATATATACTTTAGATTGATTTAAAACTTCATTTTTAATTTAAAAGGATCTAGG
TGAAGATCCTTTTTGATAATCTCATGACCAAAATCCCTTAACGTGAGTTTTCGTTCCACTGAGCGTCAGA
CCCCGTAGAAAAGATCAAAGGATCTTCTTGAGATCCTTTTTTTCTGCGCGTAATCTGCTGCTTGCAAACA
AAAAAACCACCGCTACCAGCGGTGGTTTGTTTGCCGGATCAAGAGCTACCAACTCTTTTTCCGAAGGTAA
CTGGCTTCAGCAGAGCGCAGATACCAAATACTGTTCTTCTAGTGTAGCCGTAGTTAGGCCACCACTTCAA
GAACTCTGTAGCACCGCCTACATACCTCGCTCTGCTAATCCTGTTACCAGTGGCTGCTGCCAGTGGCGAT
AAGTCGTGTCTTACCGGGTTGGACTCAAGACGATAGTTACCGGATAAGGCGCAGCGGTCGGGCTGAACGG
GGGGTTCGTGCACACAGCCCAGCTTGGAGCGAACGACCTACACCGAACTGAGATACCTACAGCGTGAGCT
ATGAGAAAGCGCCACGCTTCCCGAAGGGAGAAAGGCGGACAGGTATCCGGTAAGCGGCAGGGTCGGAACA
GGAGAGCGCACGAGGGAGCTTCCAGGGGGAAACGCCTGGTATCTTTATAGTCCTGTCGGGTTTCGCCACC
TCTGACTTGAGCGTCGATTTTTGTGATGCTCGTCAGGGGGGCGGAGCCTATGGAAAAACGCCAGCAACGC
GGCCTTTTTACGGTTCCTGGCCTTTTGCTGGCCTTTTGCTCACATGATTTAAATGAAACTCGTAATCGGA
GAACGGGTGCAATAGCAAGGACCAGATCGAACTTGACTGACGCAATTCTGAGCGTAGTCGAAACCCAGAC
AAGTCGATCTCGCCAAGTAGCTGACTTGACTGGTTAATTAACCATAGAGCCCACCGCATCCCCAGCATGC
CTGCTATTGTCTTCCCAATCCTCCCCCTTGCTGTCCTGCCCCACCCCACCCCCCAGAATAGAATGACACC
TACTCAGACAATGCGATGCAATTTCCTCATTTTATTAGGAAAGGACAGTGGGAGTGGCACCTTCCAGGGT
CAAGGAAGGCACGGGGGAGGGGCAAACAACAGATGGCTGGCAACTAGAAGGCACAGGGCTTACATACTAG
AAGAACTCGTCAAGAAGGCGATAGAAGGCGATGCGCTGCGAATCGGGAGCGGCGATACCGTAAAGCACGA
GGAAGCGGTCAGCCCATTCGCCGCCAAGCTCTTCAGCAATATCACGGGTAGCCAACGCTATGTCCTGATA
GCGGTCCGCCACACCCAGCCGGCCACAGTCGATGAATCCAGAAAAGCGGCCATTTTCCACCATGATATTC
GGCAAGCAGGCATCGCCGTGGGTCACGACGAGATCCTCGCCGTCGGGCATCCGCGCCTTGAGCCTGGCGA
ACAGTTCGGCTGGCGCGAGCCCCTGATGCTCTTCGTCCAGATCATCCTGATCGACAAGACCGGCTTCCAT
CCGAGTACGTGCTCGCTCGATGCGATGTTTCGCTTGGTGGTCGAATGGGCAGGTAGCCGGATCAAGCGTA
TGCAGCCGCCGCATTGCATCAGCCATGATGGATACTTTCTCGGCAGGAGCAAGGTGAGATGACAGGAGAT
CCTGCCCCGGCACTTCGCCCAATAGCAGCCAGTCCCTTCCCGCTTCAGTGACAACGTCGAGCACAGCTGC
GCAAGGAACGCCCGTCGTGGCCAGCCACGATAGCCGCGCTGCCTCGTCCTGGAGTTCATTCAGGGCACCG
GACAGGTCGGTCTTGACAAAAAGAACCGGGCGCCCCTGCGCTGACAGCCGGAACACGGCGGCATCAGAGC
AGCCGATTGTCTGTTGTGCCCAGTCATAGCCGAATAGCCTCTCCACCCAAGCGGCGGGAGAACCTGCGTG
CAATCCATCTTGTTCAATCATGTTGGCTACCTCCTTTGCAAAAGCCTAGGCCTCCAAAAAAGCCTCCTCA
CTACTTCTGGAATAGCTCAGAGGCCGAGGCGGCCTCGGCCTCTGCATAAATAAAAAAAATTAGTCAGCGA
TGGGGCGGAGAATGGGCGGAACTGGGCGGAGTTAGGGGCGGGATGGGCGGAGTTAGGGGCGGGACTATGG
TTGCTGACTAATTGAGATGCAGATCGCTTAATTAAGTTTCGATAGCCCAAGGTAACCAATGAGATTAGGG
AGGGAAGAAAGTTTGATGAACTACTTCTGACCCCTAGTGGTGTCCAGAAAAGACCATTAAAGGAATGTCT
TGATCGAAATCGAGAGATCGCCTGCAGGATAGCTGACGACCTTAAGGATAAATTTCTGGTAAGGAGGACA
CGTATGGAAGTGGGCAAGTTGGGGAAGCCGTATCCGTTGCTGAATCTGGCATATGTGGGAGTATAAGACG
CGCAGCGTCGCATCAGGCATTTTTTTCTGCGCCAATGCCGGTAGATAGCAATCCGGCCCGAGGGGCACAA
AAAACCCCTCAAGACCCGTTTAGAGGCCCCAAGGGGTTATGCTACGATACCGATAGAGATGGGCCAATAC
CACATTTGTAGAGGTTTTACTTGCTTTAAAAAACCTCCCACACCTCCCCCTGAACCTGAAACATAAAATG
AATGCAATTGTTGTTGTTAACTTGTTTATTGCAGCTTATAATGGTTACAAATAAAGCAATAGCATCACAA
ATTTCACAAATAAAGCATTTTTTTCACTGCATTCTAGTTGTGGTTTGTCCAAACTCATCAATGTATCTTA
TCATGTCTGTGAGCTGAAGGTACGCTGTATCTCAGTCAGTCAAGCTAGACAGGCGGGGAGGCGGCCCAAA
GGGAGATCCGACTCGTCTGAGGGCGAAGGCGAAGACGCGGAAGAGGCCGCAGAGCCGGCAGCAGGCCGCG
GGAAGGAAGGTCCGCTGGATTGAGGGCCGAAGGGACGTAGCAGAAGGACGTCCCGCGCAGAATCCAGGTG
GCAACACAGGCGAGCAGCCATGGAAAGGACGTCAGCTTCCCCGACAACACCACGGAATTGTCAGTGCCCA
ACAGCCGAGCCCCTGTCCAGCAGCGGGCAAGGCAGGCGGCGATGAGTTCCGCCGTGGCAATAGGGAGGGG
GAAAGCGAAAGTCCCGGAAAGGAGCTGACAGGTGGTGGCAATGCCCCAACCAGTGGGGGTTGCGTCAGCA
AACACAGTGCACACCACGCCACGTTGCCTGACAACGGGCCACAACTCCTCATAAAGAGACAGCAACCAGG
ATTTATACAAGGAGGAGAAAATGAAAGCCATACGGGAAGCAATAGCATGATACAAAGGCATTAAAGCAGC
GTATCCACATAGCGTAAAAGGAGCAACATAGTTAAGAATACCAGTCAATCTTTCACAAATTTTGTAATCC
AGAGGTTGATTAGGCCTGCGGATCCAGAAATCGATTGTATCAGTCAGTCAGTGCAGGAGGAGACAACTTC
TAGAGGATCCTTTATTTACAACAAGATCCGCAACTGCAACATCCTTTCAAGCAGGAACAACAGCTAGTCA
TACAGCACAACATAATTGTGACCATAACGATAGCTATAAGTCCGGCGATAAAGCCCAACCAAATGTACCA
GGGCCATTTAATATATTGTTCGTATTTGCCCAGTTCTTGCAAGTCGATCAAAGATTCATTCAAGTTCTTG
GCGACCTCATTAAGGCGATCAATCTCTTTCTGAATGTTGACGACACTTGCATTTATTCCTGATATGTCCC
CGAGATCAACATCGGGTGAAGTATGATTCTTAAAGTATTTATCCAATTCCTCTTTGAAGCTATCCAACTC
GGGTTGCAGGGGATCATATACCGTGTTGTTCACGATCCCAATGACCACATCACAGTTGCCTGAGACAAAT
GTATTGTCAGTGGTTATGATTTGGGGTTCATAGAAATTCCTTTGGGTCACAAACCAATGCGTGCCATTAC
TGACGAAAACGCCTTCCCTGGGAAAGTGCGCTTTGCCATCGTGACAGATTGCTGGAGCTGTCGTAAAGTT
CTTCTCTTGAGCAGGGACATAAGTGACGTGGAGAAAGACCACTCCATGTGGGGCGGATTGGGGGAAGGAC
ATCAAGTGATAGCCCTTGCCACAAAAGTCAACCCGTTTGGACTGCCCGAGCACGCACTCTGACATTTTAG
TGGCGGCCAGGTTGGCGCTTGCTCGTATCTCAGCAGCCCGGATCAACTGTTGTGTCACATAAGTTTGGAG
TGACTGGAGCCTGCCTGTGATGAGCCGATCAATTTGCACCTCGGCTTCCACCTTATCAAGTCTGGACAAT
ATGTCGTTGAGGACGCTGGAGATTGCGCCGAAGTTAGAACTCAGTTGCTTCACGAGGGTATTCAGGGCCT
GGGCGTTTTGATTCACAACATCTTGGAGTTTGCCGAGGGCGGACGCTGTGCTTGACAGTGAATCTTGGAT
CTTGCCAATCGCGCTGTTAAATTGATTAGCGATCAGCTTCTGATTTTCATACAATACATTTTGCGTGACA
CCAATCCCATTGAATCTGTAAGCCATTTGCATAGCGAAAGGTATTTGAAGGGCCGCACCCGCGCCAAAAG
TCCAGCCGGATGTAATGGTTCCTGCCAACAATGCTGATGTATACTGTGCAATCATCTCATCAGTGAGCAG
AGGGGGCAGAACTGTCAACCCATTGAATTTTTGAGCACAGATAAGGTCGCGGGCCGCAATGTCTCCCAAA
CAATCCCCATACTGCTTAATGAAACCCGCGTCAGCCAACGTAACTTTGTTGAACAGCAGATCCTCGATAA
AGCTGCGTTTTGAAGGCTTAGATGGGTCTGGCAGTATTTGGCTAAAATTAAACCCGCCAAAATCTTTGAT
TGGCGGCGTTTTGTATATTTGCTTTACTTGTGCGAACACCTCTTGGGTATTCTTGTCTTGTTCGACCGCA
ATTCCGGTCAATGCTCGGTTGAGTTGAGTACAGAAAGACCCGTATTGAAGCAAGAGGTTGCTACACTCGG
TGGAATCCCCACAGATATACATCGTACAGTCTACGCTCGTCTTAGTCATGCTGACGGGCAAGATTTCCGT
GGTAACGCTAATGGTAAAGTTAGTTGGGATTGCGATGGAATTGTTTGAATAAGCCACGGAGTTCTCAGCC
CCGAGACTCATGGTATAGGCGATTATGGACTGGCTGGCTACTGAGCGAGCGCGCCGTGGTGAGTTCGTTT
GAGTTTGATAAGACGCACAGATTCCTGCCCCAATAGGAATATCACATTCGTATGAATTATTGACATGCTC
AGCGCCAATGAGACAACCCGCTCTAGTTTGAAAGACATTGGAACCTGTTGAGTAGACTCTCCAGGTGGGT
GTCAGTTGGTCGGCGTGTATCGCCACAGGGACTTCGGTACAGTTGACATCTTGATACAGGACAGCCACTT
GGTTGGATGTGTTCGTTCCGGGAGTTATCACGCTGACCCCGCCGAAGCTACAGGGTGTTATATCGAGGAT
TTCCAGTGTTTGCGGATCGCGGACGGCATCTGTGGTATCGGCAATGTCTCTACCAAATTGTTGAAAAGGG
AGAAATTTCTTGTTTGATTCTGTCAGCACCCCTGTTCCGGTGAGCCCATTAAAGTTGAAGTTCACACATT
TATTCTTCACCAGGTTAGTGCTTTTCTTCGGTCCGCAAACTGTAGCCGGTGCGTGGAGCAGCTCAAAGCT
CAAGACTACCACCCGATATGGTTGATAGCCCACCCCATTTGTTGGTTGAAATCCGTATGATTGAAGGGGA
AAATAACAGTTAAACCCTTCCACTCCATTACATGGGGTGCTGCCAGCTTGATAAATTTCGGTGGAGATGT
CACGTTCAAAGGGCTTCAGATTTGACTTGCGAAACAGGCGGTAAAGATAATTATAGTTGCCGCCGACTTT
TGAATCGAGATTATTGGAGTTCCATGCTATAACGCAGCCGGTGAAGTCATCCGGCAACTTATAATTATAG
TCTGCTATCTTTCCGGTTTGCCCCGGTGCAATCTGTCGGACTTCGTCGCCGCGTATGACGAAAGAATCTG
CGTAAACGTTGGTAAAACACAAGTCATTCAATTTCGTAGGGCTGACCCCATAACACTTAAAAGTGCTGAA
TGATGCGCTATTATACAGGACACTATAATCTGCAACACAATTTGATATTCGCTTGCGATTCCAGGCATAA
ACTGATGCAAATCGAGTGGCATTAAATACTTCACCGAAAGGACACAAATTGGTGATGTTAGGGAATCGAA
CAATGGATTCGGTGGGTTGGACGCGGAAGTTACTGGTTTGGTATATGCCTTTCTCAACTGTGAAGGACTT
GAGTGTGCATTTAGTTTCGGACAGGGGATCGAGGGCACAGTCTACGGCATCGGTAATTGTTCCGTTTTCG
TTATATTTGAGAAGAAAGGTGCGTGGTTGCAAATATCCCACATAGTAGGCTGCTGCGCCCGCTGTCCAAC
CACTACTACTGTCGCCAGGCGTGAGGTAGCTTCGATGAAGGGCAAGAAGGGTTTGGAACCGGGTGATGTT
GATGCCAATCGGCAAGTCCACGAGGGGTTCCAACGCGGAGAAGCCTTGAGGGAGATCCCGAACCAGATTT
ATCGGGGTATGCTTGCTATAAATTTTGAAGTAGCCGTCTATATTCTTAAACACAAATTCGCGGAGATTCT
TGAAGTTGCCTTGCTTCCCTTCAAGATCCATGAGAAATGGTTGGGAAACGTACTCAAAAGTACAGTTGTT
AGCGGAACTGTAAACGCGGAACTCTGACTCCATCCAAGACTTGTTATTCTTATGATAATAAACCCCGAGA
AAGGGATCGTTACAAAATTGAAATTCACAGACTTTGATGACGACATTGGTGGCGTTGTTCACAATGAGGA
GAGACTGTGTCTTGGAGTCCAGGGTGGTGCCAAATATCCATCCCCGGATAATGTTGGACTTCTCCGTTGA
GGCAAAGTATACGCCATCGTTAAATGGCAAGACGGGATTATCAAATCGTTTAGTTCCGTTGGTGCCAGAA
ACGTGGATAGCATGGAACCAGGTGACATTTGAGAAGAATGGCAGGAAAAGGTCTTGAGTAGAATGAAGGA
CACTGGACCTAAAGACTTTATCGGGATAGTATACTCCACGAGTAAAAGAGTTTATGTAAGCGGGTGGGAG
CTGCGTTCTAGTTGTGAGGTTCACGCATTGGGAAGAAACGAGGGGCAGGAGAACGAGGAACACAAACATG
GCGGCCGCCTTTGCCAAAGTGATGGGCCAGCACACAGACCAGCACGTTGCCCAGGAGCTGTGGGAGGAAG
ATAAGAGGTATGAACATGATTAGCAAAAGGGCCTAGCTTGGACTCAGAATAATCCAGCCTTATCCCAACC
ATAAAATAAAAGCAGAATGGTAGCTGGATTGTAGCTGCTATTAGCAATATGAAACCTCTTACATCAGTTA
CAATTTATATGCAGAAATATTTATATGCAGAAATATTGCTATTGCCTTAACCCAGAAATTATCACTGTTA
TTCTTTAGAATGGTGCAAAGAGGCATGATACATTGTATCATTATTGCCCTGAAAGAAAGAGATTAGGGAA
AGTATTAGAAATAAGATAAACAAAAAAGTATATTAAAAGAAGAAAGCATTTTTTAAAATTACAAATGCAA
AATTACCCTGATTTGGTCAATATGTGTACCCTGTTACTTCTCCCCTTCCTATGACATGAACTTAACCATA
GAAAAGAAGGGGAAAGAAAACATCAAGGGTCCCATAGACTCACCCTGAAGTTCTCAGGATCCGAGCTCGG
TACCACATGTAAGCTTCGAGGGGAGGCTGGATCGGTCCCGGTGTCTTCTATGGAGGTCAAAACAGCGTGG
ATGGCGTCTCCAGGCGATCTGACGGTTCACTAAACCAGCTCTGCTTATATAGACCTCCCACCGTACACGC
CTACCGCCCATTTGCGTCAATGGGGCGGAGTTGTTACGACATTTTGGAAAGTCCCGTTGATTTTGGTGCC
AAAACAAACTCCCATTGACGTCAATGGGGTGGAGACTTGGAAATCCCCGTGAGTCAAACCGCTATCCACG
CCCATTGATGTACTGCCAAAACCGCATCAGCATGGTAATAGCGATGACTAATACGTAGATGTACTGCCAA
GTAGGAAAGTCCCATAAGGTCATGTACTGGGCATAATGCCAGGCGGGCCATTTACCGTCATTGACGTCAA
TAGGGGGCGTACTTGGCATATGATACACTTGATGTACTGCCAAGTGGGCAGTTTACCGTAAATACTCCAC
CCATTGACGTCAATGGAAAGTCCCTATTGGCGTTACTATGGGAACATACGTCATTATTGACGTCAATGGG
CGGGGGTCGTTGGGCGGTCAGCCAGGCGGGCCATTTACCGTAAGTTATGTAACGCGGAACTCCATATATG
GGCTATGAACTAATGACCCCGTAATTGATTACTAGATCTGGCTACACTCGATCAGCAGTTAGATAATAAA
ATCGCTATCCATCGAAGATGGATGTGTGTTGGTTTTTTGTGTGTGTAACGCAACGATTGATAGCATAACC
CCTTGGGGCCTCTAAACGGGTCTTGAGGGGTTTTTTGAATTGAGAGGTAGCTGAAGCTGCTGTTATGACC
ACTAGAGGGAAGAAGATACCTGTGGAGCTAATGGTCCAAGATGTCGGGAGCCGCGATCGCTGCCAAAAAG
GTAAGCTGACGATAGCTGACGAGATTCGATGCCCGACGAGCAAATGAGCGCCACGGCTGTTCGCGTAAGC
TCGAAACGACGGAGATTCGATAGAGCCAGAGTCGAGTTTAAACGATTCGGGATCTTAAGGATAAATTTCT
GGTAAGGAGGACACGTATGGAAGTGGGCAAGTTGGGGAAGCCGTATCCGTTGCTGAATCTGGCATATGTG
GGAGTATAAGACGCGCAGCGTCGCATCAGGCATTTTTTTCTGCGCCAATGCACCTAGAATCGGTTACCAA
TGCTTAATCAGTGAGGCACCTATCTCAGCGATCTGTCTATTTCGTTCATCCATAGTTGCCTGACTCCCCG
TCGTGTAGATAACTACGATACGGGAGGGCTTACCATCTGGCCCCAGTGCTGCAATGATACCGCGAGACCC
ACGCTCACCGGCTCCAGATTTATCAGCAATAAACCAGCCAGCCGGAAGGGCCGAGCGCAGAAGTGGTCCT
GCAACTTTATCCGCCTCCATCCAGTCTATCAACTGTTGCCGGGAAGCTAGAGTAAGTAGTTCGCCAGTTA
ATAGTTTACGCAAGGTTGTTGCCATTGCTACAGGCATCGTGGTGTCACGCTCGTCGTTTGGTATGGCTTC
ATTCAGCTCCGGTTCCCAACGATCAAGGCGAGTTACATGATCCCCCATGTTGTGCAAAAAAGCGGTTAGC
TCCTTCGGTCCTCCAATCGTTGTCAGAAGTAAGTTGGCCGCAGTGTTATCACTCATGGTTATGGCAGCAC
TGCATAATTCTCTTACTGTCATGCCATCCGTAAGATGCTTTTCTGTGACTGGTGAATACTCAACCAAGTC
ATTCTGAGAATAGTGTATGCGGCGACCGAGTTGCTCTTGCCCGGCGTCAATACGGGATAATACCGCGCCA
CATAGCAGAACTTTAAAAGTGCTCATCATTGGAAAGCGTTCTTCGGGGCGAAAACTCTCAAGGATCTTAC
CGCTGTTGAGATCCAGTTCGATGTAACCCACTCGCGCACCCAACTGATCTTCAGCATCTTTTACTTTCAC
CAGCGTTTCTGGGTGAGCAAAAACAGGAAGGCAAAATGCCGCAAAAAAGGGAATAAGGGCGACACGGAAA
TGTTGAATACTCATGCGAAAGCCTCCTGCTGATCCTGTCTCTTGATAGATGTTTGCAAAAGCTAGGACTC
GATTATACGTTGACCGATCAGACTATCAATATCTAGGTTTAAACAGATCGGTACGCTGCCGTGACCAGGC
TTGAGTACAATATCTGACGATTGGACTTCCTGGGTCCCAAGCTGGATTCCGACTGGCTGACTGCCAAGCA
ACGATATGGATCGTCGAGACTCGCACTGAGAG
Features (pLannotate 1.2.2; 21 found; start..end, strand, type, name):
    282..346     +  CDS            bla(M) (fragment): β-lactamase lacking the signal sequence; bla(M); allows cytosolic expression of β-lactamase
    518..1106    +  rep_origin     ori: high-copy-number ColE1/pMB1/pBR322/pUC origin of replication
   1302..1526    -  polyA_signal   bGH poly(A) signal: bovine growth hormone polyadenylation signal
   1540..2331    -  CDS            neo: KKA2_KLEPN - Also known as kan, nptII. Experimental evidence at protein level: Swiss-Prot protein existence level 1. Resistance to kanamycin, neomycin, paromomycin, ribostamycin, butirosin and gentamicin B. From Klebsiella pneumoniae.
   2345..2541    -  promoter       SV40 promoter: SV40 early promoter
   2586..2657    -  misc_feature   3' β-globin insulator: insulator downstream of the human β-globin locus (Farrell et al., 2002)
   2702..2838    -  terminator     rrnG terminator: transcription terminator from the E. coli ribosomal RNA rrnG operon (Albrechtsen et al., 1991)
   2868..2914    -  terminator     T7 terminator: transcription terminator for bacteriophage T7 RNA polymerase
   2937..3006    +  CDS            large T antigen (fragment): large T antigen from SV40 (simian virus 40)
   3029..3150    +  polyA_signal   SV40 poly(A) signal: SV40 polyadenylation signal
   3203..3791    -  misc_feature   WPRE: woodchuck hepatitis virus posttranscriptional regulatory element
   3865..7629    -  CDS            S: SPIKE_SARS2 - Experimental evidence at protein level: Swiss-Prot protein existence level 1. [Spike glycoprotein]: May down-regulate host tetherin (BST2) by lysosomal degradation, thereby counteracting its antiviral activity. From Severe acute respiratory syndrome coronavirus 2 (2019-nCoV) (SARS-CoV-2).
   7688..8163    -  intron         β-globin intron: internally truncated intron from human β-globin
   8297..8348    -  promoter       CMVd2 promoter: truncated human cytomegalovirus (CMV) immediate early promoter that yields moderately reduced expression relative to the full-length promoter
   8411..8428    +  promoter       CMV promoter (fragment): human cytomegalovirus (CMV) immediate early promoter
   8501..8804    -  enhancer       CMV enhancer: human cytomegalovirus immediate early enhancer
   8885..8933    +  polyA_signal   poly(A) signal: synthetic polyadenylation signal
   8951..8997    +  terminator     T7 terminator: transcription terminator for bacteriophage T7 RNA polymerase
   9002..9073    -  misc_feature   5' β-globin insulator: insulator upstream of the human β-globin locus (Farrell et al., 2002)
   9225..9361    -  terminator     rrnG terminator: transcription terminator from the E. coli ribosomal RNA rrnG operon (Albrechtsen et al., 1991)
   9374..10234   -  CDS            AmpR: β-lactamase; bla; confers resistance to ampicillin, carbenicillin, and related antibiotics
