[The description below was written by a language model from this plasmid's Addgene catalogue record and pLannotate feature annotations shown in this document.]
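Description:
pTwist-SARS-CoV-2 Spike-deltaC18 T29I (ATA) is a mammalian expression plasmid of about 10.5 kb, built on the Twist pTwist-CMV-BetaGlobin-WPRE-Neo backbone. It encodes the SARS-CoV-2 spike glycoprotein carrying the single substitution T29I. It is propagated in E. coli as a high-copy plasmid through a ColE1/pUC-type origin and selected with ampicillin via the AmpR β-lactamase gene. A separate cassette, with the SV40 early promoter driving neo and a bGH polyadenylation signal, would allow G418 selection in mammalian cells.

The spike coding sequence sits downstream of a CMV enhancer and CMV promoter elements, followed by a truncated human β-globin intron that promotes splicing and efficient mRNA export. A WPRE lies 3' of the gene to boost transcript stability and expression, and an SV40 poly(A) signal sits beyond it. The catalogue lists the promoter as CAG, but the annotated features and the backbone name point to a CMV enhancer/promoter with a β-globin intron, so this discrepancy should be noted. β-globin insulator fragments and bacterial rrnG and T7 terminators flank the expression unit, which helps isolate it from neighbouring transcription.

The "deltaC18" in the name indicates removal of the 18 C-terminal residues of the cytoplasmic tail. This truncation is commonly used to improve spike incorporation into pseudotyped particles, and the annotated CDS length is consistent with a slightly shortened spike. "(ATA)" presumably denotes the isoleucine codon used at position 29. The stated purpose is pseudovirus production. The plasmid supplies the envelope protein, presumably alongside separate packaging and reporter constructs, and the associated study examined viral escape from vaccine-induced antibody responses.
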