Addgene plasmid #212403: pTwist-SARS-CoV-2 Spike-deltaC18 T29I (ATA)
Purpose: Encodes SARS-CoV-2 spike T29I for pseudovirus production
Depositing lab: Alejandro Balazs. Depositing organization: Massachusetts General Hospital. Publication: Ongoing evolution of SARS-CoV-2 drives escape from mRNA vaccine-induced humoral immunity. Roederer AL, Cao Y, Denis KS, Sheehan ML, Li CJ, Lam EC, Gregory DJ, Poznansky MC, Iafrate AJ, Canaday DH, Gravenstein S, Garcia-Beltran WF, Balazs AB. medRxiv [Preprint]. 2024 Mar 7:2024.03.05.24303815. doi: 10.1101/2024.03.05.24303815. PubMed 38496628.
Backbone
  Vector backbone: pTwist-CMV-BetaGlobin-WPRE-Neo
  Backbone manufacturer: Twist
  Vector type: Mammalian Expression
Growth in bacteria
  Bacterial resistance: Ampicillin, 100 μg/mL
  Growth temperature: 37°C
  Growth strain: DH5alpha
  Copy number: High Copy
Gene/Insert
  Gene/Insert name: SARS-CoV-2 Spike T29I
  Species: Severe acute respiratory syndrome coronavirus 2
  Mutation: T29I
  Entrez Gene: S (a.k.a. GU280_gp02, spike glycoprotein)
  Promoter: CAG
  Cloning method: Ligation Independent Cloning
Terms and licenses: Academic/Nonprofit Terms; Industry Terms: Not Available to Industry
Depositor comments: Please visit https://www.medrxiv.org/content/10.1101/2024.03.05.24303815v1 for medRxiv preprint.
How to cite: pTwist-SARS-CoV-2 Spike-deltaC18 T29I (ATA) was a gift from Alejandro Balazs (Addgene plasmid # 212403 ; http://n2t.net/addgene:212403 ; RRID:Addgene_212403)
